>Addgene plasmid #182634 | pOME0349 | addgene full sequence | sequence record 359479 | Addgene NGS Result
GACGGATCGGGAGATCTCCCGATCCCCTATGGTGCACTCTCAGTACAATCTGCTCTGATGCCGCATAGTT
AAGCCAGTATCTGCTCCCTGCTTGTGTGTTGGAGGTCGCTGAGTAGTGCGCGAGCAAAATTTAAGCTACA
ACAAGGCAAGGCTTGACCGACAATTGCATGAAGAATCTGCTTAGGGTTAGGCGTTTTGCGCTGCTTCGCG
ATGTACGGGCCAGATATACGCGTTGACATTGATTATTGACTAGTTATTAATAGTAATCAATTACGGGGTC
ATTAGTTCATAGCCCATATATGGAGTTCCGCGTTACATAACTTACGGTAAATGGCCCGCCTGGCTGACCG
CCCAACGACCCCCGCCCATTGACGTCAATAATGACGTATGTTCCCATAGTAACGCCAATAGGGACTTTCC
ATTGACGTCAATGGGTGGAGTATTTACGGTAAACTGCCCACTTGGCAGTACATCAAGTGTATCATATGCC
AAGTACGCCCCCTATTGACGTCAATGACGGTAAATGGCCCGCCTGGCATTATGCCCAGTACATGACCTTA
TGGGACTTTCCTACTTGGCAGTACATCTACGTATTAGTCATCGCTATTACCATGGTGATGCGGTTTTGGC
AGTACATCAATGGGCGTGGATAGCGGTTTGACTCACGGGGATTTCCAAGTCTCCACCCCATTGACGTCAA
TGGGAGTTTGTTTTGGCACCAAAATCAACGGGACTTTCCAAAATGTCGTAACAACTCCGCCCCATTGACG
CAAATGGGCGGTAGGCGTGTACGGTGGGAGGTCTATATAAGCAGAGCTCTCTGGCTAACTAGAGAACCCA
CTGCTTACTGGCTTATCGAAATTAATACGACTCACTATAGGGAGACCCAAGCTGGCTAGTTAAGCTTGAT
CAAACAAGTTTGTACAAAAAAGCAGGCTCTTTAAAGGAACCAATTCAGTCGACTGGATCCGGTACCGCCA
CCATGGCGCCCCCGGGAATGCGCCTGAGGTCGGGACGGAGCACCGGCGCGCCCTTAACGAGAGGAAGTTG
TAGGAAACGAAACAGGTCTCCGGAAAGATGTGACCTTGGCGATGACCTACATCTACAACCGCGAAGGAAG
CATGTCGCCGACTCCGTCGACGGCCGGGAATGTGGACCCCACACCTTGCCTATACCAGGAAGTCCCACAG
TGTTCACATCCGGGCTGCCAGCATTTGTGTCTAGTCCTACTTTACCGGTGGCTCCCATTCCTTCACCCGC
TCCCGCAACACCTTTACCTCCACCGGCACTCTTACCCCCCGTAACCACGTCTTCCTCCCCAATCCCTCCA
TCCCATCCTGTGTCTCCGGGGACCACGGATACTCATTCTCCATCTCCTGCATTGCCACCCACGCAGTCTC
CAGAGTCTTCTCAAAGGCCACCGCTTTCAAGTCCTACAGGAAGGCCAGACTCTTCAACACCTATGCGTCC
GCCACCCTCGCAGCAGACTACACCTCCACACTCACCCACGACTCCTCCACCCGAGCCTCCCTCCAAGTCG
TCACCAGACTCTTTAGCTCCGTCTACCCTGCGTAGCCTGAGAAAAAGAAGGCTATCGTCCCCCCAAGGTC
CCTCTACACTAAACCCAATATGTCAGTCGCCCCCAGTCTCTCCCCCTAGATGTGACTTCGCCAACCGTAG
TGTGTACCCCCCATGGGCCACAGAGTCCCCGATCTACGTGGGATCATCCAGCGATGGCGATACTCCGCCA
CGCCAACCGCCTACATCTCCCATCTCCATAGGATCATCATCCCCGTCTGAGGGATCCTGGGGTGATGACA
CAGCCATGTTGGTGCTCCTTGCGGAGATTGCAGAAGAAGCATCCAAGAATGAAAAAGAATGTTCCGAAAA
TAATCAGGCTGGCGAGGATAATGGGGACAACGAGATTAGCAAGGAAAGTCAGGTTGACAAGGATGACAAT
GACAATAAGGATGATGAGGAGGAGCAGGAGACAGACGAGGAGGACGGGGGCGATGGAAACAAAACGTTGA
GCATCCAAAGTTCACAAGAGCAGGAGACGGTGGAAGAGCCCATAATCTTGCACGGGTCGTCATCCGAGGA
CGAAATGGAAGTGGATTACCCTGTTGTTAGCACACATGAACAAATTGCCAGTAGCCCACCAGGAGATAAT
ACACCAGACGATGACCCACAACCTGGCCCATCTCGCGAATACCGCTATGTACTCAGAACATCACCACCCC
ACAGACCTGGAGTTCGTATGAGGCGCGTTCCAGTTACCCACCCAAAAAAGCCACATCCAAGATACCAACA
ACCACCGGTCCCTTACAGACAGATAGATGATTGTCCTGCGAAAGCTAGGCCACAACACATCTTTTATAGA
CGCTTTTTGGGAAAGGATGGAAGACGAGATCCAAAGTGTCAATGGAAGTTTGCAGTGATTTTTTGGGGCA
ATGACCCATACGGACTTAAAAAATTATCTCAGGCCTTCCAGTTTGGAGGAGTAAAGGCAGGCCCCGTGTC
CTGCTTGCCCCACCCTGGACCAGACCAGTCGCCCATAACTTATTGTGTATATGTGTATTGTCAGAACAAA
GACACAAGTAAGAAAGTACAAATGGCCCGCCTAGCCTGGGAAGCTAGTCACCCCCTGGCAGGAAACCTAC
AATCTTCCATAGTTAAGTTTAAAAAGCCCCTGCCATTAACCCAGCCAGGGGAAAACCAAGGTCCTGGGGA
CTCTCCACAGGAAATGACAGACTACAAAGACCATGACGGTGATTATAAAGATCATGATATCGATTACAAG
GATGACGATGACAAGTAGTAACTCGAGATATCTAGACCCAGCTTTCTTGTACAAAGTGGTTCGATCTAGA
ATGGCTAGCAAAGGAGAAGAACTTTTCACTGGAGTTGTCCCAATTCTTGTTGAATTAGATGGTGATGTTA
ATGGGCACAAATTTTCTGTCAGTGGAGAGGGTGAAGGTGATGCTACATACGGAAAGCTTACCCTTAAATT
TATTTGCACTACTGGAAAACTACCTGTTCCATGGCCAACACTTGTCACTACTTTCTCTTATGGTGTTCAA
TGCTTTTCCCGTTATCCGGATCATATGAAACGGCATGACTTTTTCAAGAGTGCCATGCCCGAAGGTTATG
TACAGGAACGCACTATATCTTTCAAAGATGACGGGAACTACAAGACGCGTGCTGAAGTCAAGTTTGAAGG
TGATACCCTTGTTAATCGTATCGAGTTAAAAGGTATTGATTTTAAAGAAGATGGAAACATTCTCGGACAC
AAACTCGAGTACAACTATAACTCACACAATGTATACATCACGGCAGACAAACAAAAGAATGGAATCAAAG
CTAACTTCAAAATTCGCCACAACATTGAAGATGGATCCGTTCAACTAGCAGACCATTATCAACAAAATAC
TCCAATTGGCGATGGCCCTGTCCTTTTACCAGACAACCATTACCTGTCGACACAATCTGCCCTTTCGAAA
GATCCCAACGAAAAGCGTGACCACATGGTCCTTCTTGAGTTTGTAACTGCTGCTGGGATTACACATGGCA
TGGATGAGCTCTACAAATAATGAATTAAACCCGCTGATCAGCCTCGACTGTGCCTTCTAGTTGCCAGCCA
TCTGTTGTTTGCCCCTCCCCCGTGCCTTCCTTGACCCTGGAAGGTGCCACTCCCACTGTCCTTTCCTAAT
AAAATGAGGAAATTGCATCGCATTGTCTGAGTAGGTGTCATTCTATTCTGGGGGGTGGGGTGGGGCAGGA
CAGCAAGGGGGAGGATTGGGAAGACAATAGCAGGCATGCTGGGGATGCGGTGGGCTCTATGGCTTCTGAG
GCGGAAAGAACCAGCTGGGGCTCTAGGGGGTATCCCC
[124 nt withheld, positions 3888-4011]
C
[91 nt withheld, positions 4013-4103]
A
[49 nt withheld, positions 4105-4153]
CCTTTGACGTTGGAGTCCACGTTCTTT
[37 nt withheld, positions 4181-4217]
ACCCTATCTCGGTCTATTCTTTTGATTTATAAGGGATTTTGCCGATTTCGGCCTATTGGTTAAAAAATGA
GCTGATTTAACAAAAATTTAACGCGAATTAATTCTGTGGAATGTGTGTCAGTTAGGGTGTGGAAAGTCCC
CAGGCTCCCCAGCAGGCAGAAGTATGCAAAGCATGCATCTCAATTAGTCAGCAACCAGGTGTGGAAAGTC
CCCAGGCTCCCCAGCAGGCAGAAGTATGCAAAGCATGCATCTCAATTAGTCAGCAACCATAGTCCCGCCC
CTAACTCCGCCCATCCCGCCCCTAACTCCGCCCAGTTCCGCCCATTCTCCGCCCCATGGCTGACTAATTT
TTTTTATTTATGCAGAGGCCGAGGCCGCCTCTGCCTCTGAGCTATTCCAGAAGTAGTGAGGAGGCTTTTT
TGGAGGCCTAGGCTTTTGCAAAAAGCTCCCGGGAGCTTGTATATCCATTTTCGGATCTGATCAAGAGACA
GGATGAGGATCGTTTCGCATGATTGAACAAGATGGATTGCACGCAGGTTCTCCGGCCGCTTGGGTGGAGA
GGCTATTCGGCTATGACTGGGCACAACAGACAATCGGCTGCTCTGATGCCGCCGTGTTCCGGCTGTCAGC
GCAGGGGCGCCCGGTTCTTTTTGTCAAGACCGACCTGTCCGGTGCCCTGAATGAACTGCAGGACGAGGCA
GCGCGGCTATCGTGGCTGGCCACGACGGGCGTTCCTTGCGCAGCTGTGCTCGACGTTGTCACTGAAGCGG
GAAGGGACTGGCTGCTATTGGGCGAAGTGCCGGGGCAGGATCTCCTGTCATCTCACCTTGCTCCTGCCGA
GAAAGTATCCATCATGGCTGATGCAATGCGGCGGCTGCATACGCTTGATCCGGCTACCTGCCCATTCGAC
CACCAAGCGAAACATCGCATCGAGCGAGCACGTACTCGGATGGAAGCCGGTCTTGTCGATCAGGATGATC
TGGACGAAGAGCATCAGGGGCTCGCGCCAGCCGAACTGTTCGCCAGGCTCAAGGCGCGCATGCCCGACGG
CGAGGATCTCGTCGTGACCCATGGCGATGCCTGCTTGCCGAATATCATGGTGGAAAATGGCCGCTTTTCT
GGATTCATCGACTGTGGCCGGCTGGGTGTGGCGGACCGCTATCAGGACATAGCGTTGGCTACCCGTGATA
TTGCTGAAGAGCTTGGCGGCGAATGGGCTGACCGCTTCCTCGTGCTTTACGGTATCGCCGCTCCCGATTC
GCAGCGCATCGCCTTCTATCGCCTTCTTGACGAGTTCTTCTGAGCGGGACTCTGGGGTTCGCGAAATGAC
CGACCAAGCGACGCCCAACCTGCCATCACGAGATTTCGATTCCACCGCCGCCTTCTATGAAAGGTTGGGC
TTCGGAATCGTTTTCCGGGACGCCGGCTGGATGATCCTCCAGCGCGGGGATCTCATGCTGGAGTTCTTCG
CCCACCCCAACTTGTTTATTGCAGCTTATAATGGTTACAAATAAAGCAATAGCATCACAAATTTCACAAA
TAAAGCATTTTTTTCACTGCATTCTAGTTGTGGTTTGTCCAAACTCATCAATGTATCTTATCATGTCTGT
ATACCGTCGACCTCTAGCTAGAGCTTGGCGTAATCATGGTCATAGCTGTTTCCTGTGTGAAATTGTTATC
CGCTCACAATTCCACACAACATACGAGCCGGAAGCATAAAGTGTAAAGCCTGGGGTGCCTAATGAGTGAG
CTAACTCACATTAATTGCGTTGCGCTCACTGCCCGCTTTCCAGTCGGGAAACCTGTCGTGCCAGCTGCAT
TAATGAATCGGCCAACGCGCGGGGAGAGGCGGTTTGCGTATTGGGCGCTCTTCCGCTTCCTCGCTCACTG
ACTCGCTGCGCTCGGTCGTTCGGCTGCGGCGAGCGGTATCAGCTCACTCAAAGGCGGTAATACGGTTATC
CACAGAATCAGGGGATAACGCAGGAAAGAACATGTGAGCAAAAGGCCAGCAAAAGGCCAGGAACCGTAAA
AAGGCCGCGTTGCTGGCGTTTTTCCATAGGCTCCGCCCCCCTGACGAGCATCACAAAAATCGACGCTCAA
GTCAGAGGTGGCGAAACCCGACAGGACTATAAAGATACCAGGCGTTTCCCCCTGGAAGCTCCCTCGTGCG
CTCTCCTGTTCCGACCCTGCCGCTTACCGGATACCTGTCCGCCTTTCTCCCTTCGGGAAGCGTGGCGCTT
TCTCATAGCTCACGCTGTAGGTATCTCAGTTCGGTGTAGGTCGTTCGCTCCAAGCTGGGCTGTGTGCACG
AACCCCCCGTTCAGCCCGACCGCTGCGCCTTATCCGGTAACTATCGTCTTGAGTCCAACCCGGTAAGACA
CGACTTATCGCCACTGGCAGCAGCCACTGGTAACAGGATTAGCAGAGCGAGGTATGTAGGCGGTGCTACA
GAGTTCTTGAAGTGGTGGCCTAACTACGGCTACACTAGAAGAACAGTATTTGGTATCTGCGCTCTGCTGA
AGCCAGTTACCTTCGGAAAAAGAGTTGGTAGCTCTTGATCCGGCAAACAAACCACCGCTGGTAGCGGTGG
TTTTTTTGTTTGCAAGCAGCAGATTACGCGCAGAAAAAAAGGATCTCAAGAAGATCCTTTGATCTTTTCT
ACGGGGTCTGACGCTCAGTGGAACGAAAACTCACGTTAAGGGATTTTGGTCATGAGATTATCAAAAAGGA
TCTTCACCTAGATCCTTTTAAATTAAAAATGAAGTTTTAAATCAATCTAAAGTATATATGAGTAAACTTG
GTCTGACAGTTACCAATGCTTAATCAGTGAGGCACCTATCTCAGCGATCTGTCTATTTCGTTCATCCATA
GTTGCCTGACTCCCCGTCGTGTAGATAACTACGATACGGGAGGGCTTACCATCTGGCCCCAGTGCTGCAA
TGATACCGCGAGACCCACGCTCACCGGCTCCAGATTTATCAGCAATAAACCAGCCAGCCGGAAGGGCCGA
GCGCAGAAGTGGTCCTGCAACTTTATCCGCCTCCATCCAGTCTATTAATTGTTGCCGGGAAGCTAGAGTA
AGTAGTTCGCCAGTTAATAGTTTGCGCAACGTTGTTGCCATTGCTACAGGCATCGTGGTGTCACGCTCGT
CGTTTGGTATGGCTTCATTCAGCTCCGGTTCCCAACGATCAAGGCGAGTTACATGATCCCCCATGTTGTG
CAAAAAAGCGGTTAGCTCCTTCGGTCCTCCGATCGTTGTCAGAAGTAAGTTGGCCGCAGTGTTATCACTC
ATGGTTATGGCAGCACTGCATAATTCTCTTACTGTCATGCCATCCGTAAGATGCTTTTCTGTGACTGGTG
AGTACTCAACCAAGTCATTCTGAGAATAGTGTATGCGGCGACCGAGTTGCTCTTGCCCGGCGTCAATACG
GGATAATACCGCGCCACATAGCAGAACTTTAAAAGTGCTCATCATTGGAAAACGTTCTTCGGGGCGAAAA
CTCTCAAGGATCTTACCGCTGTTGAGATCCAGTTCGATGTAACCCACTCGTGCACCCAACTGATCTTCAG
CATCTTTTACTTTCACCAGCGTTTCTGGGTGAGCAAAAACAGGAAGGCAAAATGCCGCAAAAAAGGGAAT
AAGGGCGACACGGAAATGTTGAATACTCATACTCTTCCTTTTTCAATATTATTGAAGCATTTATCAGGGT
TATTGTCTCATGAGCGGATACATATTTGAATGTATTTAGAAAAATAAACAAATAGGGGTTCCGCGCACAT
TTCCCCGAAAAGTGCCACCTGACGTC
Features (pLannotate 1.2.2; 24 found; start..end, strand, type, name):
     28..80      -  misc_feature   bom (fragment): basis of mobility region from pBR322
    235..614     +  enhancer       CMV enhancer: human cytomegalovirus immediate early enhancer
    615..818     +  promoter       CMV promoter: human cytomegalovirus (CMV) immediate early promoter
    814..847     +  LTR            5' LTR (truncated) (fragment): truncated 5' long terminal repeat (LTR) from HIV-1
    863..881     +  promoter       T7 promoter: promoter for bacteriophage T7 RNA polymerase
    914..938     +  protein_bind   attB1: mutant version of attB; recombination site for the Gateway® BP reaction BP Clonase™
    983..2749    +  CDS            LANA1 (fragment): LANA1_HHV8P - Experimental evidence at protein level: Swiss-Prot protein existence level 1. Multifunctional protein that plays a role in the replication and long-term persistence of the viral episomal genome in dividing cells. Binds to mitotic chromosomes via its N-terminal region and to a 16-bp imperfect palindrome within the origin of replication (oriP) located in the viral terminal repeat (TR) through its C-terminal. Tethers viral episomes to chromosomes during mitosis. Plays a critical role in the shutdown of lytic gene expression during the early stage of infection by interacting with hos
   2750..2815    +  CDS            3xFLAG: three tandem FLAG® epitope tags, followed by an enterokinase cleavage site
   2836..2860    -  protein_bind   attB2: mutant version of attB; recombination site for the Gateway® BP reaction BP Clonase™
   2871..3590    +  CDS            Cycle 3 GFP: Cycle 3 GFP (Crameri et al., 1996) mammalian codon-optimized
   3618..3842    +  polyA_signal   bGH poly(A) signal: bovine growth hormone polyadenylation signal
   3846..3867    +  promoter       SV40 promoter (fragment): SV40 enhancer and early promoter
   3888..4316    +  rep_origin     f1 ori (sequence partly withheld): f1 bacteriophage origin of replication; arrow indicates direction of (+) strand synthesis
   4330..4659    +  promoter       SV40 promoter: SV40 enhancer and early promoter
   4726..5517    +  CDS            neo: KKA2_KLEPN - Also known as kan, nptII. Experimental evidence at protein level: Swiss-Prot protein existence level 1. Resistance to kanamycin, neomycin, paromomycin, ribostamycin, butirosin and gentamicin B. From Klebsiella pneumoniae.
   5543..5701    +  CDS            ble (fragment): BLE_KLEPN - Experimental evidence at protein level: Swiss-Prot protein existence level 1. Binding protein with a strong affinity to the bleomycin family of antibiotics. Binds to CL990; an antimitotic-antibiotic compound. From Klebsiella pneumoniae.
   5696..5817    +  polyA_signal   SV40 poly(A) signal: SV40 polyadenylation signal
   5890..5906    -  protein_bind   lac operator: The lac repressor binds to the lac operator to inhibit transcription in E. coli. This inhibition can be relieved by adding lactose or isopropyl-β-D-thiogalactopyranoside (IPTG). lac repressor encoded by lacI
   5914..5944    -  promoter       lac promoter: promoter for the E. coli lac operon
   5959..5980    -  protein_bind   CAP binding site: CAP binding activates transcription in the presence of cAMP. E. coli catabolite activator protein
   5993..6085    -  CDS            lacI (fragment): lac repressor; lacI; The lac repressor binds to the lac operator to inhibit transcription in E. coli. This inhibition can be relieved by adding lactose or isopropyl-β-D-thiogalactopyranoside (IPTG).
   6268..6856    -  rep_origin     ori: high-copy-number ColE1/pMB1/pBR322/pUC origin of replication
   7027..7887    -  CDS            AmpR: β-lactamase; bla; confers resistance to ampicillin, carbenicillin, and related antibiotics
   7888..7992    -  promoter       AmpR promoter: bla
