[The description below was written by a language model from this plasmid's Addgene catalogue record and pLannotate feature annotations shown in this document.]
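Description:
pOME0349 is a mammalian expression plasmid built on the Gateway destination vector pDEST47, carrying a tagged version of Orf 73. The annotated sequence (about 8 kb) matches this open reading frame to LANA1, the latency-associated nuclear antigen of human herpesvirus 8 (KSHV). LANA1 is a multifunctional protein that tethers viral episomes to mitotic chromosomes and supports replication and persistence of the latent genome. The catalogue lists the species only as "Other" and gives an insert size of 1941 bp. The annotation flags the LANA1 match as a fragment, so the insert may not correspond to the full-length reference protein.

Expression is driven by the human CMV immediate-early enhancer and promoter. A T7 promoter lies just upstream of the insert and could support in vitro transcription. The coding region sits between attB1 and attB2 sites, the footprint of Gateway recombination into the destination vector, although the record lists the cloning method as unknown. A 3xFLAG epitope follows directly after the LANA1 sequence for antibody detection or immunoprecipitation. Beyond attB2 lies the Cycle 3 GFP coding sequence native to pDEST47, followed by the bGH polyadenylation signal. The record does not state whether GFP is read in frame as a C-terminal fusion or is cut off by a stop codon after the FLAG tag.

An SV40 promoter-driven neo cassette with an SV40 poly(A) signal allows G418 selection of stably transfected mammalian cells. In E. coli, the plasmid is maintained through a high-copy ColE1/pUC-type origin and ampicillin resistance, and an f1 origin is also present. The stated purpose is simply tagged Orf 73, which is consistent with expressing and detecting this viral protein in mammalian cells.
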