Addgene plasmid #182634: pOME0349
Purpose: Orf 73 tagged
Depositing lab: Dirk Dittmer. Depositing organization: University of North Carolina at Chapel Hill.
Backbone
  Vector backbone: pDEST47
  Vector type: Mammalian Expression
Growth in bacteria
  Bacterial resistance: Ampicillin, 100 μg/mL
  Growth temperature: 37°C
  Growth strain: DH5alpha
  Copy number: High Copy
Gene/Insert
  Gene/Insert name: Orf 73 tagged
  Species: Other
  Insert size (bp): 1941
  Cloning method: Unknown
Terms and licenses: Academic/Nonprofit Terms; Industry Terms: Not Available to Industry
How to cite: pOME0349 was a gift from Dirk Dittmer (Addgene plasmid # 182634 ; http://n2t.net/addgene:182634 ; RRID:Addgene_182634)
