>Addgene plasmid #182634 | pOME0349 | depositor partial sequence | sequence record 353555 | Insert
GATCCGGTACCGCCACCATGGCGCCCCCGGGAATGCGCCTGAGGTCGGGACGGAGCACCGGCGCGCCCTT
AACGAGAGGAAGTTGTAGGAAACGAAACAGGTCTCCGGAAAGATGTGACCTTGGCGATGACCTACATCTA
CAACCGCGAAGGAAGCATGTCGCCGACTCCGTCGACGGCCGGGAATGTGGACCCCACACCTTGCCTATAC
CAGGAAGTCCCACAGTGTTCACATCCGGGCTGCCAGCATTTGTGTCTAGTCCTACTTTACCGGTGGCTCC
CATTCCTTCACCCGCTCCCGCAACACCTTTACCTCCACCGGCACTCTTACCCCCCGTAACCACGTCTTCC
TCCCCAATCCCTCCATCCCATCCTGTGTCTCCGGGGACCACGGATACTCATTCTCCATCTCCTGCATTGC
CACCCACGCAGTCTCCAGAGTCTTCTCAAAGGCCACCGCTTTCAAGTCCTACAGGAAGGCCAGACTCTTC
AACACCTATGCGTCCGCCACCCTCGCAGCAGACTACACCTCCACACTCACCCACGACTCCTCCACCCGAG
CCTCCCTCCAAGTCGTCACCAGACTCTTTAGCTCCGTCTACCCTGCGTAGCCTGAGAAAAAGAAGGCTAT
CGTCCCCCCAAGGTCCCTCTACACTAAACCCAATATGTCAGTCGCCCCCAGTCTCTCCCCCTAGATGTGA
CTTCGCCAACCGTAGTGTGTACCCCCCATGGGCCACAGAGTCCCCGATCTACGTGGGATCATCCAGCGAT
GGCGATACTCCGCCACGCCAACCGCCTACATCTCCCATCTCCATAGGATCATCATCCCCGTCTGAGGGAT
CCTGGGGTGATGACACAGCCATGTTGGTGCTCCTTGCGGAGATTGCAGAAGAAGCATCCAAGAATGAAAA
AGAATGTTCCGAAAATAATCAGGCTGGCGAGGATAATGGGGACAACGAGATTAGCAAGGAAAGTCAGGTT
GACAAGGATGACAATGACAATAAGGATGATGAGGAGGAGCAGGAGACAGACGAGGAGGACGGGGGCGATG
GAAACAAAACGTTGAGCATCCAAAGTTCACAAGAGCAGGAGACGGTGGAAGAGCCCATAATCTTGCACGG
GTCGTCATCCGAGGACGAAATGGAAGTGGATTACCCTGTTGTTAGCACACATGAACAAATTGCCAGTAGC
CCACCAGGAGATAATACACCAGACGATGACCCACAACCTGGCCCATCTCGCGAATACCGCTATGTACTCA
GAACATCACCACCCCACAGACCTGGAGTTCGTATGAGGCGCGTTCCAGTTACCCACCCAAAAAAGCCACA
TCCAAGATACCAACAACCACCGGTCCCTTACAGACAGATAGATGATTGTCCTGCGAAAGCTAGGCCACAA
CACATCTTTTATAGACGCTTTTTGGGAAAGGATGGAAGACGAGATCCAAAGTGTCAATGGAAGTTTGCAG
TGATTTTTTGGGGCAATGACCCATACGGACTTAAAAAATTATCTCAGGCCTTCCAGTTTGGAGGAGTAAA
GGCAGGCCCCGTGTCCTGCTTGCCCCACCCTGGACCAGACCAGTCGCCCATAACTTATTGTGTATATGTG
TATTGTCAGAACAAAGACACAAGTAAGAAAGTACAAATGGCCCGCCTAGCCTGGGAAGCTAGTCACCCCC
TGGCAGGAAACCTACAATCTTCCATAGTTAAGTTTAAAAAGCCCCTGCCATTAACCCAGCCAGGGGAAAA
CCAAGGTCCTGGGGACTCTCCACAGGAAATGACAGACTACAAAGACCATGACGGTGATTATAAAGATCAT
GATATCGATTACAAGGATGACGATGACAAGTAGTAACTCGAGATATCTAGACCCAGCTTTCTTGTACAAA
GTGGTTCGATCTAGAATGGCTAGCAAAGGAGAAGAACTTCACTGTGAGATA
